>Addgene plasmid #232638 | HaloTag-LacI-KRAB | addgene full sequence | sequence record 462856 | Addgene NGS Result
TCAATATTGGCCATTAGCCATATTATTCATTGGTTATATAGCATAAATCAATATTGGCTATTGGCCATTG
CATACGTTGTATCTATATCATAATATGTACATTTATATTGGCTCATGTCCAATATGACCGCCATGTTGGC
ATTGATTATTGACTAGTTATTAATAGTAATCAATTACGGGGTCATTAGTTCATAGCCCATATATGGAGTT
CCGCGTTACATAACTTACGGTAAATGGCCCGCCTGGCTGACCGCCCAACGACCCCCGCCCATTGACGTCA
ATAATGACGTATGTTCCCATAGTAACGCCAATAGGGACTTTCCATTGACGTCAATGGGTGGAGTATTTAC
GGTAAACTGCCCACTTGGCAGTACATCAAGTGTATCATATGCCAAGTCCGCCCCCTATTGACGTCAATGA
CGGTAAATGGCCCGCCTGGCATTATGCCCAGTACATGACCTTACGGGACTTTCCTACTTGGCAGTACATC
TACGTATTAGTCATCGCTATTACCATGGTGATGCGGTTTTGGCAGTACACCAATGGGCGTGGATAGCGGT
TTGACTCACGGGGATTTCCAAGTCTCCACCCCATTGACGTCAATGGGAGTTTGTTTTGGCACCAAAATCA
ACGGGACTTTCCAAAATGTCGTAATAACCCCGCCCCGTTGACGCAAATGGGCGGTAGGCGTGTACGGTGG
GAGGTCTATATAAGCAGAGCTGGTTTAGTGAACCGTCAGATCACTAGAAGCTTTATTGCGGTAGTTTATC
ACAGTTAAATTGCTAACGCAGTCAGTGCTTCTGACACAACAGTCTCGAACTTAAGCTGCAGAAGTTGGTC
GTGAGGCACTGGGCAGGTAAGTATCAAGGTTACAAGACAGGTTTAAGGAGACCAATAGAAACTGGGCTTG
TCGAGACAGAGAAGACTCTTGCGTTTCTGATAGGCACCTATTGGTCTTACTGACATCCACTTTGCCTTTC
TCTCCACAGGTGTCCACTCCCAGTTCAATTACAGCTCTTAAGGCTAGAGTATTAATACGACTCACTATAG
GGCTAGCAAAGCCACCATGGCAGAAATCGGTACTGGCTTTCCATTCGACCCCCATTATGTGGAAGTCCTG
GGCGAGCGCATGCACTACGTCGATGTTGGTCCGCGCGATGGCACCCCTGTGCTGTTCCTGCACGGTAACC
CGACCTCCTCCTACGTGTGGCGCAACATCATCCCGCATGTTGCACCGACCCATCGCTGCATTGCTCCAGA
CCTGATCGGTATGGGCAAATCCGACAAACCAGACCTGGGTTATTTCTTCGACGACCACGTCCGCTTCATG
GATGCCTTCATCGAAGCCCTGGGTCTGGAAGAGGTCGTCCTGGTCATTCACGACTGGGGCTCCGCTCTGG
GTTTCCACTGGGCCAAGCGCAATCCAGAGCGCGTCAAAGGTATTGCATTTATGGAGTTCATCCGCCCTAT
CCCGACCTGGGACGAATGGCCAGAATTTGCCCGCGAGACCTTCCAGGCCTTCCGCACCACCGACGTCGGC
CGCAAGCTGATCATCGATCAGAACGTTTTTATCGAGGGTACGCTGCCGATGGGTGTCGTCCGCCCGCTGA
CTGAAGTCGAGATGGACCATTACCGCGAGCCGTTCCTGAATCCTGTTGACCGCGAGCCACTGTGGCGCTT
CCCAAACGAGCTGCCAATCGCCGGTGAGCCAGCGAACATCGTCGCGCTGGTCGAAGAATACATGGACTGG
CTGCACCAGTCCCCTGTCCCGAAGCTGCTGTTCTGGGGCACCCCAGGCGTTCTGATCCCACCGGCCGAAG
CCGCTCGCCTGGCCAAAAGCCTGCCTAACTGCAAGGCTGTGGACATCGGCCCGGGTCTGAATCTGCTGCA
AGAAGACAACCCGGACCTGATCGGCAGCGAGATCGCGCGCTGGCTGTCGACGCTCGAGATTTCCGGCGAG
CCAACCACTGAGGATCTGTACTTTCAGAGCGATAACGCGATCGAAATGGTGAAACCAGTAACGTTATACG
ATGTCGCAGAGTATGCCGGTGTCTCTTATCAGACCGTTTCCCGCGTGGTGAACCAGGCCAGCCACGTTTC
TGCGAAAACGCGGGAAAAAGTGGAAGCGGCGATGGCGGAGCTGAATTACATTCCCAACCGCGTGGCACAA
CAACTGGCGGGCAAACAGTCGTTGCTGATTGGCGTTGCCACCTCCAGTCTGGCCCTGCACGCGCCGTCGC
AAATTGTCGCGGCGATTAAATCTCGCGCCGATCAACTGGGTGCCAGCGTGGTGGTGTCGATGGTAGAACG
AAGCGGCGTCGAAGCCTGTAAAGCGGCGGTGCACAATCTTCTCGCGCAACGCGTCAGTGGGCTGATCATT
AACTATCCGCTGGATGACCAGGATGCCATTGCTGTGGAAGCTGCCTGCACTAATGTTCCGGCGTTATTTC
TTGATGTCTCTGACCAGACACCCATCAACAGTATTATTTTCTCCCATGAAGACGGTACGCGACTGGGCGT
GGAGCATCTGGTCGCATTGGGTCACCAGCAAATCGCGCTGTTAGCGGGCCCATTAAGTTCTGTCTCGGCG
CGTCTGCGTCTGGCTGGCTGGCATAAATATCTCACTCGCAATCAAATTCAGCCGATAGCGGAACGGGAAG
GCGACTGGAGTGCCATGTCCGGTTTTCAACAAACCATGCAAATGCTGAATGAGGGCATCGTTCCCACTGC
GATGCTGGTTGCCAACGATCAGATGGCGCTGGGCGCAATGCGCGCCATTACCGAGTCCGGGCTGCGCGTT
GGTGCGGATATCTCGGTAGTGGGATACGACGATACCGAAGACAGCTCATGTTATATCCCGCCGTTAACCA
CCATCAAACAGGATTTTCGCCTGCTGGGGCAAACCAGCGTGGACCGCTTGCTGCAACTCTCTCAGGGCCA
GGCGGTGAAGGGCAATCAGCTGTTGCCCGTCTCACTGGTGAAAAGAAAAACCACCCTGGCGCCCAATACG
CAAACCGCCTCTCCCCGCGCGTTGGCCGATTCATTAATGCAGCTGGCACGACAGGTTTCCCGAAGCAGCC
TGGGGCGTCGACTGGGTACCCCTCCTAAGAAGAAGAGGAAGGTTGCCCCCACCGAACCGGTCGCCACCGA
TGCTAAGTCACTGACTGCCTGGTCCCGGACACTGGTGACCTTCAAGGATGTGTTTGTGGACTTCACCAGG
GAGGAGTGGAAGCTGCTGGACACTGCTCAGCAGATCCTGTACAGAAATGTGATGCTGGAGAACTATAAGA
ACCTGGTTTCCTTGGGTTATCAGCTTACTAAGCCAGATGTGATCCTCCGGTTGGAGAAGGGAGAAGAGCC
CTGGCTGGTGGAGAGAGAAATTCACCAAGAGACCCATCCTGATTCAGAGACTGCATTTGAAATCAAATCA
TCAGTTCCGAAAAAGAAACGCAAAGTTGCGGCCGCGACTCTAGATCATAATGAGCAGACATGAGCGGCCG
CTTGCTGAGTTGGCTGCTGCCACCGCTGAGCAATAACTAGCATAACCCCTTGGCCGCTTCGAGCAGACAT
GATAAGATACATTGATGAGTTTGGACAAACCACAACTAGAATGCAGTGAAAAAAATGCTTTATTTGTGAA
ATTTGTGATGCTATTGCTTTATTTGTAACCATTATAAGCTGCAATAAACAAGTTAACAACAACAATTGCA
TTCATTTTATGTTTCAGGTTCAGGGGGAGATGTGGGAGGTTTTTTTAAGCAAGTAAAACCTCTACAAATG
TGGTAAAATCGAATTTTAACAAAATATTAACGCTTACAATTTCCTGATGCGGTATTTTCTCCTTACGCAT
CTGTGCGGTATTTCACACCGCATACGCGGATCTGCGCAGCACCATGGCCTGAAATAACCTCTGAAAGAGG
AACTTGGTTAGGTACCTTCTGAGGCGGAAAGAACCAGCTGTGGAATGTGTGTCAGTTAGGGTGTGGAAAG
TCCCCAGGCTCCCCAGCAGGCAGAAGTATGCAAAGCATGCATCTCAATTAGTCAGCAACCAGGTGTGGAA
AGTCCCCAGGCTCCCCAGCAGGCAGAAGTATGCAAAGCATGCATCTCAATTAGTCAGCAACCATAGTCCC
GCCCCTAACTCCGCCCATCCCGCCCCTAACTCCGCCCAGTTCCGCCCATTCTCCGCCCCATGGCTGACTA
ATTTTTTTTATTTATGCAGAGGCCGAGGCCGCCTCGGCCTCTGAGCTATTCCAGAAGTAGTGAGGAGGCT
TTTTTGGAGGCCTAGGCTTTTGCAAAAAGCTTGATTCTTCTGACACAACAGTCTCGAACTTAAGGCTAGA
GCCACCATGATTGAACAAGATGGATTGCACGCAGGTTCTCCGGCCGCTTGGGTGGAGAGGCTATTCGGCT
ATGACTGGGCACAACAGACAATCGGCTGCTCTGATGCCGCCGTGTTCCGGCTGTCAGCGCAGGGGCGCCC
GGTTCTTTTTGTCAAGACCGACCTGTCCGGTGCCCTGAATGAACTGCAGGACGAGGCAGCGCGGCTATCG
TGGCTGGCCACGACGGGCGTTCCTTGCGCAGCTGTGCTCGACGTTGTCACTGAAGCGGGAAGGGACTGGC
TGCTATTGGGCGAAGTGCCGGGGCAGGATCTCCTGTCATCTCACCTTGCTCCTGCCGAGAAAGTATCCAT
CATGGCTGATGCAATGCGGCGGCTGCATACGCTTGATCCGGCTACCTGCCCATTCGACCACCAAGCGAAA
CATCGCATCGAGCGAGCACGTACTCGGATGGAAGCCGGTCTTGTCGATCAGGATGATCTGGACGAAGAGC
ATCAGGGGCTCGCGCCAGCCGAACTGTTCGCCAGGCTCAAGGCGCGCATGCCCGACGGCGAGGATCTCGT
CGTGACCCATGGCGATGCCTGCTTGCCGAATATCATGGTGGAAAATGGCCGCTTTTCTGGATTCATCGAC
TGTGGCCGGCTGGGTGTGGCGGACCGCTATCAGGACATAGCGTTGGCTACCCGTGATATTGCTGAAGAGC
TTGGCGGCGAATGGGCTGACCGCTTCCTCGTGCTTTACGGTATCGCCGCTCCCGATTCGCAGCGCATCGC
CTTCTATCGCCTTCTTGACGAGTTCTTCTGAGCGGGACTCTGGGGTTCGAAATGACCGACCAAGCGACGC
CCAACCTGCCATCACGATGGCCGCAATAAAATATCTTTATTTTCATTACATCTGTGTGTTGGTTTTTTGT
GTGAATCGATAGCGATAAGGATCCTCTTTGCGCTTGCGTTTTCCCTTGTCCAGATAGCCCAGTAGCTGAC
ATTCATCCGGGGTCAGCACCGTTTCTGCGGACTGGCTTTCTACGTAATGGTTTCTTAGACGTCAGGTGGC
ACTTTTCGGGGAAATGTGCGCGGAACCCCTATTTGTTTATTTTTCTAAATACATTCAAATATGTATCCGC
TCATGAGACAATAACCCTGATAAATGCTTCAATAATATTGAAAAAGGAAGAGTATGAGTATTCAACATTT
CCGTGTCGCCCTTATTCCCTTTTTTGCGGCATTTTGCCTTCCTGTTTTTGCTCACCCAGAAACGCTGGTG
AAAGTAAAAGATGCTGAAGATCAGTTGGGTGCACGAGTGGGTTACATCGAACTGGATCTCAACAGCGGTA
AGATCCTTGAGAGTTTTCGCCCCGAAGAACGTTTTCCAATGATGAGCACTTTCAAAGTTCTGCTATGTGG
CGCGGTATTATCCCGTATTGACGCCGGGCAAGAGCAACTCGGTCGCCGCATACACTATTCTCAGAATGAC
TTGGTTGAGTACTCACCAGTCACAGAAAAGCATCTTACGGATGGCATGACAGTAAGAGAATTATGCAGTG
CTGCCATAACCATGAGTGATAACACTGCGGCCAACTTACTTCTGACAACTATCGGAGGACCGAAGGAGCT
AACCGCTTTTTTGCACAACATGGGGGATCATGTAACTCGCCTTGATCGTTGGGAACCGGAGCTGAATGAA
GCCATACCAAACGACGAGCGTGACACCACGATGCCTGTAGCAATGGCAACAACGTTGCGCAAACTATTAA
CTGGCGAACTACTTACTCTAGCTTCCCGGCAACAATTAATAGACTGGATGGAGGCGGATAAAGTTGCAGG
ACCACTTCTGCGCTCGGCCCTTCCGGCTGGCTGGTTTATTGCTGATAAATCTGGAGCCGGTGAGCGTGGG
TCTCGCGGTATCATTGCAGCACTGGGGCCAGATGGTAAGCCCTCCCGTATCGTAGTTATCTACACGACGG
GGAGTCAGGCAACTATGGATGAACGAAATAGACAGATCGCTGAGATAGGTGCCTCACTGATTAAGCATTG
GTAATTCGAAATGACCGACCAAGCGACGCCCAACCGGTATCAGCTCACTCAAAGGCGGTAATACGGTTAT
CCACAGAATCAGGGGATAACGCAGGAAAGAACATGTGAGCAAAAGGCCAGCAAAAGGCCAGGAACCGTAA
AAAGGCCGCGTTGCTGGCGTTTTTCCATAGGCTCCGCCCCCCTGACGAGCATCACAAAAATCGACGCTCA
AGTCAGAGGTGGCGAAACCCGACAGGACTATAAAGATACCAGGCGTTTCCCCCTGGAAGCTCCCTCGTGC
GCTCTCCTGTTCCGACCCTGCCGCTTACCGGATACCTGTCCGCCTTTCTCCCTTCGGGAAGCGTGGCGCT
TTCTCATAGCTCACGCTGTAGGTATCTCAGTTCGGTGTAGGTCGTTCGCTCCAAGCTGGGCTGTGTGCAC
GAACCCCCCGTTCAGCCCGACCGCTGCGCCTTATCCGGTAACTATCGTCTTGAGTCCAACCCGGTAAGAC
ACGACTTATCGCCACTGGCAGCAGCCACTGGTAACAGGATTAGCAGAGCGAGGTATGTAGGCGGTGCTAC
AGAGTTCTTGAAGTGGTGGCCTAACTACGGCTACACTAGAAGGACAGTATTTGGTATCTGCGCTCTGCTG
AAGCCAGTTACCTTCGGAAAAAGAGTTGGTAGCTCTTGATCCGGCAAACAAACCACCGCTGGTAGCGGTG
GTTTTTTTGTTTGCAAGCAGCAGATTACGCGCAGAAAAAAAGGATTTCAAGAAGATCCTTTGATCTTTTC
TACGGGGTCTGACGCTCAGTGGAACGAAAACTCACGTTAAGGGATTTTGGTCATGAGATTATCAAAAAGG
ATCTTCACCTAGATCCTTTTATAGTCCGGAAATACAGGAACGCACGCTGGATGGCCCTTCGCTGGGATGG
TGAAACCATGAAAAATGGCAGCTTCAGTGGATTAAGTGGGGGTAATGTGGCCTGTACCCTCTGGTTGCAT
AGGTATTCATACGGTTAAAATTTATCAGGCGCGATTGCGGCAGTTTTTCGGGTGGTTTGTTGCCATTTTT
ACCTGTCTGCTGCCGTGATCGCGCTGAACGCGTTTTAGCGGTGCGTACAATTAAGGGATTATGGTAAATC
CACTTACTGTCTGCCCTCGTAGCCATCGAGATAAACCGCAGTACTCCGGCCACGATGCGTCCGGCGTAGA
GGATCGAGATCT
Features (pLannotate 1.2.2; 22 found; start..end, strand, type, name):
    140..517     +  enhancer       CMV enhancer: human cytomegalovirus immediate early enhancer
    519..718     +  promoter       CMV promoter: human cytomegalovirus (CMV) immediate early promoter
    857..989     +  intron         chimeric intron: chimera between introns from human β-globin and immunoglobulin heavy chain genes
   1033..1051    +  promoter       T7 promoter: promoter for bacteriophage T7 RNA polymerase
   1067..1957    +  CDS            HaloTag®: modified bacterial dehalogenase that forms covalent bonds with chloroalkane derivatives
   1970..1990    +  CDS            TEV site: tobacco etch virus (TEV) protease recognition and cleavage site
   2009..3073    +  CDS            lacI: lac repressor; lacI; The lac repressor binds to the lac operator to inhibit transcription in E. coli. This inhibition can be relieved by adding lactose or isopropyl-β-D-thiogalactopyranoside (IPTG).
   3176..3370    +  CDS            KRAB: Krüppel-associated box (KRAB) transcriptional repression domain from the human zinc finger protein ZNF10 (Margolin et al., 1994)
   3504..3529    +  CDS            SET1 (fragment): solubility-enhancement tag derived from T7 phage gene 10B
   3537..3553    +  terminator     T7 terminator (fragment): transcription terminator for bacteriophage T7 RNA polymerase
   3573..3694    -  polyA_signal   SV40 poly(A) signal: SV40 polyadenylation signal
   3717..3785    -  CDS            large T antigen (fragment): large T antigen from SV40 (simian virus 40)
   3790..3822    +  rep_origin     M13 ori (fragment): M13 bacteriophage origin of replication; arrow indicates direction of (+) strand synthesis
   3823..3874    -  misc_feature   bom (fragment): basis of mobility region from pBR322
   3939..4296    +  promoter       SV40 promoter: SV40 enhancer and early promoter
   4347..5138    +  CDS            neo: KKA2_KLEPN - Also known as kan, nptII. Experimental evidence at protein level: Swiss-Prot protein existence level 1. Resistance to kanamycin, neomycin, paromomycin, ribostamycin, butirosin and gentamicin B. From Klebsiella pneumoniae.
   5205..5253    +  polyA_signal   poly(A) signal: synthetic polyadenylation signal
   5274..5366    -  CDS            tnpA (fragment): TN5P_ECOLX - Also known as tnp. Experimental evidence at protein level: Swiss-Prot protein existence level 1. Mediates transposition of transposon Tn5 by a 'cut and paste' mechanism. First, the monomeric transposase binds the 19 bp inverted DNA repeats flanking the transposon. Then, dimerization of the DNA- bound transposase creates a synaptic DNA complex. After nicking of the first DNA strand, excision of the transposon proceeds through a series of intermediates. The transposase then mediates the insertion of the transposon at a new site by strand transfer. The activity of the wild- type tran
   5409..5513    +  promoter       AmpR promoter: bla
   5514..6374    +  CDS            AmpR: β-lactamase; bla; confers resistance to ampicillin, carbenicillin, and related antibiotics
   6532..7120    -  rep_origin     ori: high-copy-number ColE1/pMB1/pBR322/pUC origin of replication
   7236..7519    +  misc_feature   cer region: ColE1-derived recombination site that helps to maintain plasmids as monomers
