[The description below was written by a language model from this plasmid's Addgene catalogue record and pLannotate feature annotations shown in this document.]
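Description:
HaloTag-LacI-KRAB is a mammalian expression plasmid built by Gibson cloning on the Promega pHTN-HaloTag backbone, with a sequenced length of about 7.6 kb. In bacteria it is maintained at high copy through a ColE1/pUC-type origin and selected with ampicillin via the β-lactamase gene. A ColE1 cer site is also present, which helps keep the plasmid in monomeric form. For mammalian cells, a separate cassette places the neomycin phosphotransferase gene under the SV40 enhancer/early promoter with a synthetic poly(A) signal, allowing G418 selection of stable transfectants.

The payload is a single synthetic fusion protein driven by the CMV immediate-early enhancer and promoter, followed by a chimeric β-globin/immunoglobulin intron that supports efficient expression. A T7 promoter sits just upstream of the coding region. The open reading frame begins with HaloTag, a modified dehalogenase that covalently binds chloroalkane ligands, followed by a TEV protease site, the lac repressor LacI, and the KRAB transcriptional repression domain from human ZNF10. The catalogue entry also lists a C-terminal NLS, although the feature table does not annotate it separately. An SV40 poly(A) signal lies downstream of the fusion. Several short fragment annotations in this region and elsewhere appear to be backbone remnants or chance matches.

LacI tethers the fusion to lacO operator sites, such as arrays integrated into a reporter locus. KRAB then provides repressive activity at that site, and HaloTag permits fluorescent labelling of the recruited protein with dye-conjugated ligands. The record supports its use for targeted recruitment and visualisation of a repressor at lacO sites in mammalian cells, but it does not describe specific cell lines or assays.
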