Addgene plasmid #232638: HaloTag-LacI-KRAB
Purpose: lac repressor (LacI) which binds lacO sites; labeled with HaloTag and coupled with Krüppel-associated box (KRAB) repressor
Depositing lab: Karsten Rippe. Depositing organization: Deutsches Krebsforschungszentrum (DKFZ).
Backbone
  Vector backbone: pHTN-HaloTag
  Backbone manufacturer: Promega
  Backbone size w/o insert (bp): 6143
  Vector type: Mammalian Expression
  Selectable markers: Neomycin (select with G418)
Growth in bacteria
  Bacterial resistance: Ampicillin, 100 μg/mL
  Growth temperature: 37°C
  Growth strain: DH5alpha
  Copy number: High Copy
Gene/Insert
  Gene/Insert name: HaloTag-LacI-KRAB
  Species: Synthetic
  Mutation: none
  Promoter: CMV
  Tag / fusion protein: NLS (C terminal on backbone)
  Cloning method: Gibson Cloning
  Sequencing primers: 5′ Unknown
Terms and licenses: Academic/Nonprofit Terms; Industry Terms: Not Available to Industry
Depositor comments: Please visit https://doi.org/10.1101/2024.12.09.627308 for bioRxiv preprint.
How to cite: HaloTag-LacI-KRAB was a gift from Karsten Rippe (Addgene plasmid # 232638 ; http://n2t.net/addgene:232638 ; RRID:Addgene_232638)
