>Addgene plasmid #232638 | HaloTag-LacI-KRAB | depositor partial sequence | sequence record 457527 | HaloTag
ATGGCAGAAATCGGTACTGGCTTTCCATTCGACCCCCATTATGTGGAAGTCCTGGGCGAGCGCATGCACT
ACGTCGATGTTGGTCCGCGCGATGGCACCCCTGTGCTGTTCCTGCACGGTAACCCGACCTCCTCCTACGT
GTGGCGCAACATCATCCCGCATGTTGCACCGACCCATCGCTGCATTGCTCCAGACCTGATCGGTATGGGC
AAATCCGACAAACCAGACCTGGGTTATTTCTTCGACGACCACGTCCGCTTCATGGATGCCTTCATCGAAG
CCCTGGGTCTGGAAGAGGTCGTCCTGGTCATTCACGACTGGGGCTCCGCTCTGGGTTTCCACTGGGCCAA
GCGCAATCCAGAGCGCGTCAAAGGTATTGCATTTATGGAGTTCATCCGCCCTATCCCGACCTGGGACGAA
TGGCCAGAATTTGCCCGCGAGACCTTCCAGGCCTTCCGCACCACCGACGTCGGCCGCAAGCTGATCATCG
ATCAGAACGTTTTTATCGAGGGTACGCTGCCGATGGGTGTCGTCCGCCCGCTGACTGAAGTCGAGATGGA
CCATTACCGCGAGCCGTTCCTGAATCCTGTTGACCGCGAGCCACTGTGGCGCTTCCCAAACGAGCTGCCA
ATCGCCGGTGAGCCAGCGAACATCGTCGCGCTGGTCGAAGAATACATGGACTGGCTGCACCAGTCCCCTG
TCCCGAAGCTGCTGTTCTGGGGCACCCCAGGCGTTCTGATCCCACCGGCCGAAGCCGCTCGCCTGGCCAA
AAGCCTGCCTAACTGCAAGGCTGTGGACATCGGCCCGGGTCTGAATCTGCTGCAAGAAGACAACCCGGAC
CTGATCGGCAGCGAGATCGCGCGCTGGCTGTCGACGCTCGAGATTTCCGGC
