>Addgene plasmid #232638 | HaloTag-LacI-KRAB | depositor partial sequence | sequence record 457528 | LacI
CGAAATGGTGAAACCAGTAACGTTATACGATGTCGCAGAGTATGCCGGTGTCTCTTATCAGACCGTTTCC
CGCGTGGTGAACCAGGCCAGCCACGTTTCTGCGAAAACGCGGGAAAAAGTGGAAGCGGCGATGGCGGAGC
TGAATTACATTCCCAACCGCGTGGCACAACAACTGGCGGGCAAACAGTCGTTGCTGATTGGCGTTGCCAC
CTCCAGTCTGGCCCTGCACGCGCCGTCGCAAATTGTCGCGGCGATTAAATCTCGCGCCGATCAACTGGGT
GCCAGCGTGGTGGTGTCGATGGTAGAACGAAGCGGCGTCGAAGCCTGTAAAGCGGCGGTGCACAATCTTC
TCGCGCAACGCGTCAGTGGGCTGATCATTAACTATCCGCTGGATGACCAGGATGCCATTGCTGTGGAAGC
TGCCTGCACTAATGTTCCGGCGTTATTTCTTGATGTCTCTGACCAGACACCCATCAACAGTATTATTTTC
TCCCATGAAGACGGTACGCGACTGGGCGTGGAGCATCTGGTCGCATTGGGTCACCAGCAAATCGCGCTGT
TAGCGGGCCCATTAAGTTCTGTCTCGGCGCGTCTGCGTCTGGCTGGCTGGCATAAATATCTCACTCGCAA
TCAAATTCAGCCGATAGCGGAACGGGAAGGCGACTGGAGTGCCATGTCCGGTTTTCAACAAACCATGCAA
ATGCTGAATGAGGGCATCGTTCCCACTGCGATGCTGGTTGCCAACGATCAGATGGCGCTGGGCGCAATGC
GCGCCATTACCGAGTCCGGGCTGCGCGTTGGTGCGGATATCTCGGTAGTGGGATACGACGATACCGAAGA
CAGCTCATGTTATATCCCGCCGTTAACCACCATCAAACAGGATTTTCGCCTGCTGGGGCAAACCAGCGTG
GACCGCTTGCTGCAACTCTCTCAGGGCCAGGCGGTGAAGGGCAATCAGCTGTTGCCCGTCTCACTGGTGA
AAAGAAAAACCACCCTGGCGCCCAATACGCAAACCGCCTCTCCCCGCGCGTTGGCCGATTCATTAATGCA
GCTGGCACGACAGGTTTCCCGAAGCAGCCT
