>Addgene plasmid #232638 | HaloTag-LacI-KRAB | depositor partial sequence | sequence record 457529 | KRAB
GATGCTAAGTCACTGACTGCCTGGTCCCGGACACTGGTGACCTTCAAGGATGTGTTTGTGGACTTCACCA
GGGAGGAGTGGAAGCTGCTGGACACTGCTCAGCAGATCCTGTACAGAAATGTGATGCTGGAGAACTATAA
GAACCTGGTTTCCTTGGGTTATCAGCTTACTAAGCCAGATGTGATCCTCCGGTTGGAGAAGGGAGAAGAG
CCCTGGCTGGTGGAGAGAGAAATTCACCAAGAGACCCATCCTGATTCAGAGACTGCATTTGAAATCAAAT
CATCAGTTCCGAAAAAGAAACGCAAAGTT
